Addgene plasmid #21566: pEBG-MKK4-S255D/T259E (GST)
Depositing lab: Leonard Zon. Depositing organization: Boston Children's Hospital. Publication: Role of SAPK/ERK kinase-1 in the stress-activated pathway regulating transcription factor c-Jun. Sanchez I, Hughes RT, Mayer BJ, Yee K, Woodgett JR, Avruch J, Kyriakis JM, Zon LI. Nature. . 372(6508):794-8. 10.1038/372794a0 PubMed 7997269.
Backbone
  Vector backbone: pEBG
  Backbone manufacturer: Bruce Mayer Lab
  Backbone size w/o insert (bp): 6100
  Vector type: Mammalian Expression
Growth in bacteria
  Bacterial resistance: Ampicillin, 100 μg/mL
  Growth temperature: 37°C
  Growth strain: DH5alpha
  Copy number: High Copy
Gene/Insert
  Gene/Insert name: mitogen-activated protein kinase kinase 4 (alt names: MKK4; SEK1)
  Species: M. musculus (mouse)
  Mutation: Serine 255 to Aspartic Acid, Threonine 259 to Glutamic Acid
  Entrez Gene: Map2k4 (a.k.a. JNKK1, MAPKK 4, MEK4, MKK4, PRKMK4, Sek1, Serk1)
  Tag / fusion protein: GST (N terminal on backbone)
  Cloning method: Restriction Enzyme
  Sequencing primers: 5′ pGEX 5'
Terms and licenses: Academic/Nonprofit Terms; Industry Terms: Not Available to Industry
Depositor comments: phosphoacceptor site mutant, constitutively active, missing first 10 amino acids
How to cite: pEBG-MKK4-S255D/T259E (GST) was a gift from Leonard Zon (Addgene plasmid # 21566 ; http://n2t.net/addgene:21566 ; RRID:Addgene_21566)
