[The description below was written by a language model from this plasmid's Addgene catalogue record.]
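Description:
pEBG-MKK4-S255D/T259E (GST) is a mammalian expression plasmid built on the pEBG backbone (about 6.1 kb without insert), a vector designed to produce glutathione S-transferase fusion proteins in mammalian cells. It is propagated in E. coli as a high-copy plasmid under ampicillin selection. The record does not state the promoter driving expression, the origin of replication, or any mammalian selection marker, and no feature table is provided, so these elements cannot be described from the available information.

The insert is mouse Map2k4, encoding mitogen-activated protein kinase kinase 4 (MKK4, also called SEK1 or JNKK1), the dual-specificity kinase that acts upstream of the stress-activated protein kinases (JNK/SAPK) in the pathway leading to c-Jun regulation. It was cloned by restriction enzyme methods in frame behind the backbone-encoded N-terminal GST tag. Two residues in the kinase are changed, serine 255 to aspartic acid and threonine 259 to glutamic acid. These are the phosphoacceptor sites, and the acidic substitutions mimic phosphorylation, so the depositor describes the protein as constitutively active. The depositor also notes that the coding sequence lacks the first 10 amino acids of MKK4.

The GST moiety allows the expressed kinase to be recovered from cell lysates on glutathione resin and detected with anti-GST reagents. This makes the construct suited to pull-down and in vitro kinase assays, and to experiments in transfected mammalian cells where stress-activated signalling is to be switched on independently of upstream stimuli.
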