>Addgene plasmid #21566 | pEBG-MKK4-S255D/T259E (GST) | addgene partial sequence | sequence record 27348 | 21566 with pGEX-5
AATCGGATCTGGTTCCGCGTGGATCCATGCAGGGTAAGCGCAAAGCACTGAAGTTGAATTTTGCAAATCC
ACCTGTCAAATCGACAGCACGGTTTACCCTGAATCCTAATACTACAGGAGTCCAGAACCCACACATAGAG
AGACTGAGAACACACAGCATTGAGTCATCAGGAAAACTGAAGATCTCCCCTGAACAACACTGGGATTTCA
CTGCAGAGGACTTGAAAGACCTTGGAGAAATTGGACGAGGAGCTTATGGTTCTGTCAACAAAATGGTCCA
CAAACCAAGTGGGCAGATAATGGCAGTTAAAAGAATTCGGTCAACTGTGGATGAAAAAGAACAAAAACAA
CTTCTTATGGATTTGGATGTAGTAATGCGGAGTAGTGATTGCCCATACATTGTTCAGTTCTATGGTGCAC
TCTTCAGAGAGGGCGACTGTTGGATCTGTATGGAGCTCATGTCTACCTCGTTCGATAAGTTTTACAAATA
TGTATATAGTGTGTTAGATGACGTTATTCCGGAAGAGATCTTAGGCAAAATCACTTTAGCAACTGTGAAA
GCACTAAACCACTTAAAAGAAAACTTGAAAATTATTCACAGAGACATCAAACCTTCCAATATTCTTCTGG
ACAGAAGTGGAAATATAAAGCTCTGTGATTTCGGCATCAGTGGACAGCTTGTGGACGATATTGCCAAGGA
AAGAG
